Addgene plasmid #47648: pAC-EsaR-D91G/V220A
Purpose: pAC-EsaR with a272g and c659t mutations in esaR
Depositing lab: Cynthia Collins. Depositing organization: Rensselaer Polytechnic Institute. Publication: Directed evolution of the quorum-sensing regulator EsaR for increased signal sensitivity. Shong J, Huang YM, Bystroff C, Collins CH. ACS Chem Biol. 2013 Apr 19;8(4):789-95. doi: 10.1021/cb3006402. Epub 2013 Feb 6. PubMed 23363022.
Backbone
  Vector backbone: pAC-EsaR
  Backbone size w/o insert (bp): 3880
  Total vector size (bp): 4652
  Vector type: Bacterial Expression, Synthetic Biology
Growth in bacteria
  Bacterial resistance: Chloramphenicol, 25 μg/mL
  Growth temperature: 37°C
  Growth strain: DH5alpha
  Copy number: High Copy
Gene/Insert
  Gene/Insert name: esaR-D91G/V220A
  Insert size (bp): 772
  Mutation: Changed Aspartic acid 91 to Glycine, and Valine 220 to Alanine
  Promoter: Plac
  Cloning method: Restriction Enzyme; 5′ cloning site KpnI (not destroyed); 3′ cloning site BamHI (not destroyed)
  Sequencing primers: 5′ gattacgcgcagaccaaaacgatc; 3′ gttgaaggctctcaagggcatcg
Terms and licenses: Academic/Nonprofit Terms; Industry Terms: Not Available to Industry
Depositor comments: esaR-D91G/V220A (750bp, indicated as lowercase letters in the partial sequence) is located between KpnI and BamHI sites in the same way as wt esaR in pAC-EsaR. Please see pAC-EsaR for lac promoter and terminator sequence information and plasmid map.
How to cite: pAC-EsaR-D91G/V220A was a gift from Cynthia Collins (Addgene plasmid # 47648 ; http://n2t.net/addgene:47648 ; RRID:Addgene_47648)
