[The description below was written by a language model from this plasmid's Addgene catalogue record.]
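Description:
pAC-EsaR-D91G/V220A is a bacterial expression plasmid for synthetic biology work, derived from the parent construct pAC-EsaR and carrying a double-mutant version of the quorum-sensing regulator gene esaR. The plasmid is about 4.65 kb in total, is recorded as high copy, and is maintained in E. coli under chloramphenicol selection. The record does not name the origin of replication, and no feature table is provided, so details of the backbone beyond the resistance marker are not available here. The depositor points to the parent pAC-EsaR entry for the lac promoter and terminator sequences and the plasmid map.

The insert, a roughly 750 bp coding region within a 772 bp fragment, sits between retained KpnI and BamHI sites in the same position as wild-type esaR in the parent plasmid, and is expressed from the Plac promoter. Two nucleotide changes (a272g and c659t) produce the amino-acid substitutions aspartate 91 to glycine and valine 220 to alanine. EsaR is a LuxR-family transcriptional regulator that responds to an acyl-homoserine lactone signal. According to the associated publication title, this variant comes from a directed-evolution effort to increase the regulator's sensitivity to its signal. The plasmid therefore serves as a regulator-supplying component, presumably used alongside a separate construct carrying an EsaR-controlled promoter, although the record describes no such reporter partner. Likely uses are characterising altered signal response relative to wild-type EsaR and building engineered cell-cell communication circuits that need a different signal threshold.
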