>Addgene plasmid #47648 | pAC-EsaR-D91G/V220A | depositor partial sequence | sequence record 68158 | esaR-D91G/V220A between KpnI and BamHI in pAC-EsaR
GGTACCCATGATGTTCTCTTTCTTCCTTGAAAACCAAACAATAACGGATACGCTTCAGACTTACATACAG
AGAAAGTTATCTCCGCTGGGTAGTCCGGATTACGCTTACACTGTTGTGAGCAAAAAAAATCCTTCAAATG
TTCTGATTATTTCCAGTTATCCTGACGAATGGATTAGGTTATACCGCGCTAACAACTTTCAGCTGACCGA
TCCGGTTATTCTCACGGCCTTTAAACGCACCTCGCCGTTTGCCTGGGATGAGAATATTACGCTGATGTCC
GGCCTGCGGTTCACCAAAATTTTCTCTTTATCCAAGCAATACAACATCGTTAACGGCTTTACCTATGTCC
TGCATGACCACATGAACAACCTTGCTCTGTTGTCCGTGATCATTAAAGGCAACGATCAGACTGCGCTGGA
GCAACGCCTTGCTGCCGAACAGGGCACGATGCAGATGCTGCTGATTGATTTTAACGAGCAGATGTACCGA
CTGGCAGGCACCGAAGGTGAACGAGCACCGGCGTTAAATCAGAGCGCGGACAAAACGATATTTTCCTCGC
GTGAAAATGAGGTGTTGTACTGGGCGAGTATGGGCAAAACCTATGCTGAGATTGCCGCTATTACGGGCAT
TTCTGTGAGTACCGTGAAGTTTCACATCAAGAATGTGGCCGTGAAACTGGGCGTCAGTAACGCCCGACAG
GCTATCAGACTGGGTGTAGAACTGGATCTTATCAGACCGGCAGCGTCAGCAGCAAGGTAGTGATAGGGAT
CC
