>Addgene plasmid #47648 | pAC-EsaR-D91G/V220A | addgene partial sequence | sequence record 70364 | Tet-internal-R 5'-aaggagctgactgggttgaag-3'
AGGCCCACCCGAAGGTGAGCCAGTGTGACTCTAGTAGAGAGCGTTCACCGACAAACAACAGATAAAACGA
AAGGCCCAGTCTTTCGACTGAGCCTTTCGTTTTATTTGATGCCTGGGGATCCTCACTACCTTGCTGCTGA
CGCTGCCGGTCTGATAAGATCCAGTTCTACACCCAGTCTGATAGCCTGTCGGGCGTTACTGACGCCCAGT
TTCACGGCCACATTCTTGATGTGAAACTTCACGGTACTCACAGAAATGCCCGTAATAGCGGCAATCTCAG
CATAGGTTTTGCCCATACTCGCCCAGTACAACACCTCATTTTCACGCGAGGAAAATATCGTTTTGTCCGC
GCTCTGATTTAACGCCGGGGCTCGCTCGCCTTCGGTGCCTGCCAGTCGGTACATCTGCTCGTTAAAATCA
ATCAGCAGCATCTGCATCGTGCCCTGTTCGGCAGCAAGGCGTTGCTCCAGCGCAGTCTGATCGTTGCCTT
TAATGATCACGGACAACAGAGCAAGGTTGTTCATGTGGTCATGCAGGACATAGGTAAAGCCGTTAACGAT
GTTGTATTGCTTGGATAAAGAGAAAATTTTGGTGAACCGCAGGCCGGACATCAGCGTAATATTCTCATCC
CAGGCAAACGGCGAGGTGCGTTTAAAGGCCGTGAGAATAACGGGATCGGTCAGCTGAAAGTTGTTAGCGC
GGTATAACCTAATCCATTCGTCAGGATAACTGGAAATAATCAGAACATTTGAAGGATTTTTTTTGCTCAC
AACAGTGTAAGCGTAATCCGGACTACCCAGCGGAGATA
