>Addgene plasmid #47648 | pAC-EsaR-D91G/V220A | addgene partial sequence | sequence record 70444 | p15A-F 5'-gattacgcgcagaccaaaac-3'
AATATTTCTAGACCAATACGCAAACCGCCTCTCCCCGCGCGTTGGCCGATTCATTAATGCAGCTGGCACG
ACAGGTTTCCCGACTGGAAAGCGGGCAGTGAGCGCAACGCAATTAATGTGAGTTAGCTCACTCATTAGGC
ACCCCAGGCTTTACACTTTATGCTTCCGGCTCGTATGTTGTGTGGAATTGTGAGCGGATAACAATTTCAC
ACAGGAAACATAAAGAGGAGAAAGGTACCCATGATGTTCTCTTTCTTCCTTGAAAACCAAACAATAACGG
ATACGCTTCAGACTTACATACAGAGAAAGTTATCTCCGCTGGGTAGTCCGGATTACGCTTACACTGTTGT
GAGCAAAAAAAATCCTTCAAATGTTCTGATTATTTCCAGTTATCCTGACGAATGGATTAGGTTATACCGC
GCTAACAACTTTCAGCTGACCGATCCCGTTATTCTCACGGCCTTTAAACGCACCTCGCCGTTTGCCTGGG
ATGAGAATATTACGCTGATGTCCGGCCTGCGGTTCACCAAAATTTTCTCTTTATCCAAGCAATACAACAT
CGTTAACGGCTTTACCTATGTCCTGCATGACCACATGAACAACCTTGCTCTGTTGTCCGTGATCATTAAA
GGCAACGATCAGACTGCGCTGGAGCAACGCCTTGCTGCCGAACAGGGCACGATGCAGATGCTGCTGATTG
ATTTTAACGAGCAGATGTACCGACTGGCAGGCACCGAAGGCGAGCGAGCCCCGGCGTTAAATCAGAGCGC
GGACAAAACGATAT
